>Addgene plasmid #192963 | pET29a(+)::D1141A | addgene full sequence | sequence record 380609 | Addgene NGS Result
TGGCGAATGGG
[124 nt withheld, positions 12-135]
C
[91 nt withheld, positions 137-227]
A
[49 nt withheld, positions 229-277]
CCTTTGACGTTGGAGTCCACGTTCTTT
[37 nt withheld, positions 305-341]
ACCCTATCTCGGTCTATTCTTTTGATTTATAAGGGATTTTGCCGATTTCGGCCTATTGGTTAAAAAATGA
GCTGATTTAACAAAAATTTAACGCGAATTTTAACAAAATATTAACGCTTACAATTTAGGTGGCACTTTTC
GGGGAAATGTGCGCGGAACCCCTATTTGTTTATTTTTCTAAATACATTCAAATATGTATCCGCTCATGAA
TTAATTCTTAGAAAAACTCATCGAGCATCAAATGAAACTGCAATTTATTCATATCAGGATTATCAATACC
ATATTTTTGAAAAAGCCGTTTCTGTAATGAAGGAGAAAACTCACCGAGGCAGTTCCATAGGATGGCAAGA
TCCTGGTATCGGTCTGCGATTCCGACTCGTCCAACATCAATACAACCTATTAATTTCCCCTCGTCAAAAA
TAAGGTTATCAAGTGAGAAATCACCATGAGTGACGACTGAATCCGGTGAGAATGGCAAAAGTTTATGCAT
TTCTTTCCAGACTTGTTCAACAGGCCAGCCATTACGCTCGTCATCAAAATCACTCGCATCAACCAAACCG
TTATTCATTCGTGATTGCGCCTGAGCGAGACGAAATACGCGATCGCTGTTAAAAGGACAATTACAAACAG
GAATCGAATGCAACCGGCGCAGGAACACTGCCAGCGCATCAACAATATTTTCACCTGAATCAGGATATTC
TTCTAATACCTGGAATGCTGTTTTCCCGGGGATCGCAGTGGTGAGTAACCATGCATCATCAGGAGTACGG
ATAAAATGCTTGATGGTCGGAAGAGGCATAAATTCCGTCAGCCAGTTTAGTCTGACCATCTCATCTGTAA
CATCATTGGCAACGCTACCTTTGCCATGTTTCAGAAACAACTCTGGCGCATCGGGCTTCCCATACAATCG
ATAGATTGTCGCACCTGATTGCCCGACATTATCGCGAGCCCATTTATACCCATATAAATCAGCATCCATG
TTGGAATTTAATCGCGGCCTAGAGCAAGACGTTTCCCGTTGAATATGGCTCATAACACCCCTTGTATTAC
TGTTTATGTAAGCAGACAGTTTTATTGTTCATGACCAAAATCCCTTAACGTGAGTTTTCGTTCCACTGAG
CGTCAGACCCCGTAGAAAAGATCAAAGGATCTTCTTGAGATCCTTTTTTTCTGCGCGTAATCTGCTGCTT
GCAAACAAAAAAACCACCGCTACCAGCGGTGGTTTGTTTGCCGGATCAAGAGCTACCAACTCTTTTTCCG
AAGGTAACTGGCTTCAGCAGAGCGCAGATACCAAATACTGTCCTTCTAGTGTAGCCGTAGTTAGGCCACC
ACTTCAAGAACTCTGTAGCACCGCCTACATACCTCGCTCTGCTAATCCTGTTACCAGTGGCTGCTGCCAG
TGGCGATAAGTCGTGTCTTACCGGGTTGGACTCAAGACGATAGTTACCGGATAAGGCGCAGCGGTCGGGC
TGAACGGGGGGTTCGTGCACACAGCCCAGCTTGGAGCGAACGACCTACACCGAACTGAGATACCTACAGC
GTGAGCTATGAGAAAGCGCCACGCTTCCCGAAGGGAGAAAGGCGGACAGGTATCCGGTAAGCGGCAGGGT
CGGAACAGGAGAGCGCACGAGGGAGCTTCCAGGGGGAAACGCCTGGTATCTTTATAGTCCTGTCGGGTTT
CGCCACCTCTGACTTGAGCGTCGATTTTTGTGATGCTCGTCAGGGGGGCGGAGCCTATGGAAAAACGCCA
GCAACGCGGCCTTTTTACGGTTCCTGGCCTTTTGCTGGCCTTTTGCTCACATGTTCTTTCCTGCGTTATC
CCCTGATTCTGTGGATAACCGTATTACCGCCTTTGAGTGAGCTGATACCGCTCGCCGCAGCCGAACGACC
GAGCGCAGCGAGTCAGTGAGCGAGGAAGCGGAAGAGCGCCTGATGCGGTATTTTCTCCTTACGCATCTGT
GCGGTATTTCACACCGCAATGGTGCACTCTCAGTACAATCTGCTCTGATGCCGCATAGTTAAGCCAGTAT
ACACTCCGCTATCGCTACGTGACTGGGTCATGGCTGCGCCCCGACACCCGCCAACACCCGCTGACGCGCC
CTGACGGGCTTGTCTGCTCCCGGCATCCGCTTACAGACAAGCTGTGACCGTCTCCGGGAGCTGCATGTGT
CAGAGGTTTTCACCGTCATCACCGAAACGCGCGAGGCAGCTGCGGTAAAGCTCATCAGCGTGGTCGTGAA
GCGATTCACAGATGTCTGCCTGTTCATCCGCGTCCAGCTCGTTGAGTTTCTCCAGAAGCGTTAATGTCTG
GCTTCTGATAAAGCGGGCCATGTTAAGGGCGGTTTTTTCCTGTTTGGTCACTGATGCCTCCGTGTAAGGG
GGATTTCTGTTCATGGGGGTAATGATACCGATGAAACGAGAGAGGATGCTCACGATACGGGTTACTGATG
ATGAACATGCCCGGTTACTGGAACGTTGTGAGGGTAAACAACTGGCGGTATGGATGCGGCGGGACCAGAG
AAAAATCACTCAGGGTCAATGCCAGCGCTTCGTTAATACAGATGTAGGTGTTCCACAGGGTAGCCAGCAG
CATCCTGCGATGCAGATCCGGAACATAATGGTGCAGGGCGCTGACTTCCGCGTTTCCAGACTTTACGAAA
CACGGAAACCGAAGACCATTCATGTTGTTGCTCAGGTCGCAGACGTTTTGCAGCAGCAGTCGCTTCACGT
TCGCTCGCGTATCGGTGATTCATTCTGCTAACCAGTAAGGCAACCCCGCCAGCCTAGCCGGGTCCTCAAC
GACAGGAGCACGATCATGCGCACCCGTGGGGCCGCCATGCCGGCGATAATGGCCTGCTTCTCGCCGAAAC
GTTTGGTGGCGGGACCAGTGACGAAGGCTTGAGCGAGGGCGTGCAAGATTCCGAATACCGCAAGCGACAG
GCCGATCATCGTCGCGCTCCAGCGAAAGCGGTCCTCGCCGAAAATGACCCAGAGCGCTGCCGGCACCTGT
CCTACGAGTTGCATGATAAAGAAGACAGTCATAAGTGCGGCGACGATAGTCATGCCCCGCGCCCACCGGA
AGGAGCTGACTGGGTTGAAGGCTCTCAAGGGCATCGGTCGAGATCCCGGTGCCTAATGAGTGAGCTAACT
TACATTAATTGCGTTGCGCTCACTGCCCGCTTTCCAGTCGGGAAACCTGTCGTGCCAGCTGCATTAATGA
ATCGGCCAACGCGCGGGGAGAGGCGGTTTGCGTATTGGGCGCCAGGGTGGTTTTTCTTTTCACCAGTGAG
ACGGGCAACAGCTGATTGCCCTTCACCGCCTGGCCCTGAGAGAGTTGCAGCAAGCGGTCCACGCTGGTTT
GCCCCAGCAGGCGAAAATCCTGTTTGATGGTGGTTAACGGCGGGATATAACATGAGCTGTCTTCGGTATC
GTCGTATCCCACTACCGAGATGTCCGCACCAACGCGCAGCCCGGACTCGGTAATGGCGCGCATTGCGCCC
AGCGCCATCTGATCGTTGGCAACCAGCATCGCAGTGGGAACGATGCCCTCATTCAGCATTTGCATGGTTT
GTTGAAAACCGGACATGGCACTCCAGTCGCCTTCCCGTTCCGCTATCGGCTGAATTTGATTGCGAGTGAG
ATATTTATGCCAGCCAGCCAGACGCAGACGCGCCGAGACAGAACTTAATGGGCCCGCTAACAGCGCGATT
TGCTGGTGACCCAATGCGACCAGATGCTCCACGCCCAGTCGCGTACCGTCTTCATGGGAGAAAATAATAC
TGTTGATGGGTGTCTGGTCAGAGACATCAAGAAATAACGCCGGAACATTAGTGCAGGCAGCTTCCACAGC
AATGGCATCCTGGTCATCCAGCGGATAGTTAATGATCAGCCCACTGACGCGTTGCGCGAGAAGATTGTGC
ACCGCCGCTTTACAGGCTTCGACGCCGCTTCGTTCTACCATCGACACCACCACGCTGGCACCCAGTTGAT
CGGCGCGAGATTTAATCGCCGCGACAATTTGCGACGGCGCGTGCAGGGCCAGACTGGAGGTGGCAACGCC
AATCAGCAACGACTGTTTGCCCGCCAGTTGTTGTGCCACGCGGTTGGGAATGTAATTCAGCTCCGCCATC
GCCGCTTCCACTTTTTCCCGCGTTTTCGCAGAAACGTGGCTGGCCTGGTTCACCACGCGGGAAACGGTCT
GATAAGAGACACCGGCATACTCTGCGACATCGTATAACGTTACTGGTTTCACATTCACCACCCTGAATTG
ACTCTCTTCCGGGCGCTATCATGCCATACCGCGAAAGGTTTTGCGCCATTCGATGGTGTCCGGGATCTCG
ACGCTCTCCCTTATGCGACTCCTGCATTAGGAAGCAGCCCAGTAGTAGGTTGAGGCCGTTGAGCACCGCC
GCCGCAAGGAATGGTGCATGCAAGGAGATGGCGCCCAACAGTCCCCCGGCCACGGGGCCTGCCACCATAC
CCACGCCGAAACAAGCGCTCATGAGCCCGAAGTGGCGAGCCCGATCTTCCCCATCGGTGATGTCGGCGAT
ATAGGCGCCAGCAACCGCACCTGTGGCGCCGGTGATGCCGGCCACGATGCGTCCGGCGTAGAGGATCGAG
ATCGATCTCGATCCCGCGAAATTAATACGACTCACTATAGGGGAATTGTGAGCGGATAACAATTCCCCTC
TAGAAATAATTTTGTTTAACTTTAAGAAGGAGATATACATATGATGGGCAGCAGCCATCATCATCATCAT
CATCATCATCACAGCAGCGGCGAAAACCTGTATTTTCAGGGCGGATCCATGAGCGGCCTGCCGGTTAGCC
ATGTGGGCGAAAAAGTTAGCGGCGGCGTTATTAGCACCGGTAGCCCGACCGTTCACGTTGGTAGCAGCGC
GGTGGGCCTGGCGGACCGCGTGAGCGCCTGCGTGCCGCTGGTGGGCAAGCCGGTGAACCCGATGCTGGGC
AGCAAACTGCTGCCGGAGGCGGTGGACTTCGCCCTGGCCGCCCCGGACACCTTCACCTTCGCCCGTGGTT
ACCTGAGCAGCAACCCGCGTATCGGTCGTCTGGGTCGTGGTTGGTGGCTGCCGGGCGAGAGCATGCACCT
GGAACTGAGCGAGGACGCCTGCGTGCTGGTGGACGCCCAGGGTCGCCGTATCGGTTTCCCGGCGCTGGCC
CCGGGTGCCCAGCACTACAGCGGCAGCGAGGAACTGTGGCTGCGCCGTGGCGGTAGCAGCGGCGGTGAAG
CGCAGGCCTGGCGCGGTCGTTGGGCGGCCGTGCCGGCCGAGCTGCAGACCCAGGAAGGTAGCGTGCTGGT
GCTGAGCGGCCACAGCTACCTGCACTTCCAGCGTTGCCCGGACGGCATCTGGCGCCTGCAGGCGAGCTTC
GGTCGTGCGGGTTACCGCACCGAGTTCCGCTGGAGCGGTCGTGGTCTGCTGACCGGTGTGCGTGACAGCG
CCGGTCGCAGCTACGCCCTGGTGTACCAGCAGGCCTGCGAACCGAGCGAGGGTGACGACGGTCTGCGTCT
GTTCGGTGTGATCCTGGCGAGCCACGACGGTCCGCCGCCGGACTACATCGACCCGCAGAGCCCGGGCCTG
GACTGGCTGGTGCGCTACCAGTTCAGCGACAGCGGTGACCTGATCGCGGTGCGTGACCGCCTGGGTCAGG
TGGTGCGTGTGTTCGCCTGGCGCGAACACATGCTGGTGGCCCACGGCGAGCCGGGCGGTCTGGAAGTGCG
TTACGAGTGGGACGTGCACGCCCCGCACGGTCGTGTGGTGAAGCAGATCGAAGCGGGCGGTCTGACCCGT
ACCTTCCGTTACCTGCGCGACGCCACCGAGGTGAGCGACAGCCTGGGTCGTGTGGAACGCTACGAGTTCG
CCGGTGAAGGCGGTCAGCGCCGTTGGACCGCCCTGGTGCGTGCCGATGGCAGCCGCAGCGAATTCGACTA
CGACCTGTTCGGTCGTCTGGTGGCCATGCGCGACCCGCTGGGTCGTGAAACCCGCCGTCGCCGTGACGGT
CAGGGTCGTATGCTGGAGGAAGAGAGCCCGGGCAAGGCGCGTTACCGCAAACGTGTGGACGAAGAAACCG
GCCTGCTGGTGGAACTGGAGGACGCCATGCAGCGCCGTTGGACCTTCGAACGTGACGAACGTGGTAACGC
CACCACCGTTCGTGGTCCGGCGGGTAGCACCCGCTACGCCTACGAGGACCCGCGTCTGCCGGACCGTCCG
ACCCGTATCGTGGACCCGCGTGGCGGTGAACGCCGTCTGGAGTGGAACCGTTTCGGTCTGCTGGCCGCCC
TGACCGACTGCAGCGGTCAAGTGTGGCGTTACGACTACGACAACGAAGGTCGTCTGGTGGCCAGCAGCGA
CCCGCTGGGTCAGCTGACCCGCCGTCGCTACGACCCGCTGGGCCAGCTGATCGGTCTGGAACTGGCCGAC
GGCAGCGCCCTGAGCTACGAGTACGACGCCCTGGGTCGTCAGACCCGTATCGCCGACGCGGAGGGTCACG
CCACCCTGTTCAGCTGGGGTCACGGTGACCTGCTGGCGCGTGTGAGCGACGCCGGCGGTGGCGAGCTGAG
CTACCTGCACGACGAAGCCGGCCGTCTGGTGGCCCTGACCAACGAAAACGGCGTGCAGGCCCAGTTCCGC
TACGACCTGCTGGACCGTCTGGTGGAAGAAACCGGTTTCGACGGTCGTCGCCAGCGTTACCGTTACAACG
CGGCCGACGAACTGATCGCCCGTGAAGACGCCGACGGTCGTGAAACCACCTACGCCTACGACCGTGACGG
TCGCCTGGCGAGCATCCGTGTGCCGGCCACCGAGCACGCCCCGGCCCTGGTGGAACGTTACCGTTGGCTG
GCCGATGGCCGCCTGGCGAGCGCCGGTGGCGCGGACTGCGAAGTGCGTTACACCTACGACGAAGTGGGTA
ACCTGCGTCTGGAGAGCCAGGTGCACGCGGACGGCTGGGTGTACAGCGTGGAACACAGCCACGACGCCCT
GGGTGTGCGTCAGACCAGCCGTTACGGTGACGCACCGCCGGTGGCGTGGCTGACCTACGGCCCGGGTCAC
CTGCACGGTGCCCTGGTGGGTGCCGTGGAACTGGCCTTCGAGCGTGACGCCCTGCACCGTGAAGTGCGTC
GCGACGCCCGTCGCGACGGTCAGGACGACGCGCTGTTCACCCAGGAACGTCAGCACGCCCCGCTGGGTCG
TCTGCAGCGCAGCCGTCTGCGCCTGGCGGGTGGCTTCGACTGGCAGCGTGGTTACCGTTACGACGGCCTG
GGTCAGCTGGTGGGCATCGACGACAACCAGTACCCGAGCGTGCGTTACGAGTACGACCTGGGTGGCCGTC
TGCTGGCGAGCCGTCGCGCGGGTGCGGCCGCCAGCACCTACCGCTACGACGCCGCGGGTAACCGCCTGGA
GGGTGTGGGTGAACACGCCCGTGAAGACGCCCGTCAGGCGTTCGCCGAAAACGAGCTGTACCGTAGCGGC
TTCAGCCGTAGCGAAACCCGCGCCAGCCAGGCCGGTGAAGGTCCGGCCCGTTGGGCCGGTAACCGTGTGG
AGCGTATCGCCGGCAACCGTTACCGCTTCGACGCGCTGGGCAACCTGGTGGAACGTATCGGTGCGGACGG
CGAGCGTCTGCGCCTGGCGTACGACGGTGCGCAGCGTCTGGTGCACCTGACCCGCGACTACGCCGACGGT
ACCCGTCTGGAAGCCCGTTACCGCTACGACGCCCTGAGCCGTCGCATCGCCAAGGTGGTGCTGCGTGACG
GTGTGGAACAGCAAGTGCGTTTCGGTTGGGACGGTGACCGCCAGTGCGCCGAGGCCTTCGCCCGTGAACT
GCGTACCACCGTGCACGAGCCGGGTGGCTTCGTGCCGCTGCTGCGTCTGGAGCAGGCCTGCGAACCGGAC
CCGCCGGAACTGCTGCAGCTGCGTCAGGCGTTCGCCGCGGAGGGTCAGCCGCTGCCGGCCCAGTGCGTGC
CGGCCCTGGGCGAAGCCCGCATCGCGTTCTTCCACACCGACCACCTGGGTACCCCGCTGCAGCTGAGCGA
CGAGCGTGGTCAGCTGCGCTGGCAGGGTGTGCCGGACGACTGGCGTGCCGTGGCGCCGGAACGTCAGCCG
GGTGCCCAGCCGATCCGTTTCCAGGGCCAGTACCACGACGAAGAGAGCGGTCTGTACTACAACCGTTACC
GCTACTACCTGCCGGAGGCCGGTCGTTACGCCAGCCAGGCGCCGCTGGGTCTGGGTGGCGGTCCGAACCC
GTACGCCTACGCGCTGAACGCCCCGACCCTGGCCTACGACCCGACCGGCCTGATCATCCCGCTGGTGGTG
ATCGGTGCCTTCGCCGCCCGTGCCGCCATCGGTGCCGCCCTGGGCGCGGGTATCGAACTGGGCATGCAGA
CCGGCAAGCAGGTGCTGGGCCAGATGAAAGACAACTGGGACAGCGACCGCGACCTGACCGACATCAAGTG
GAAATGCATCGACATCAACTGGAAACACGTGGGTGCCAGCGCCGCCATCGGTACCGTGGCCCCGGGTATG
CTGAGCACCGGCAAGACCGTGGTGCAGAGCGCCAAAGCCATCCGTACCCTGAGCGGTCAGGCCGCCAACA
CCGCCAACCGTGCCGCCAAGCTGGCGGCCCGTAAAGCCGCCCACGCGGACACCATCAAGAAAGCCGTGGC
GACCCAGGCGGCCTGGCAGACCGGTAAACAGATTGTGAAGTGCCCGCTGAAAGACGAGGAAGAAGAATGC
CCGCCGCAGTAAAAGCTTGCGGCCGCACTCGAGCACCACCACCACCACCACTGAGATCCGGCTGCTAACA
AAGCCCGAAAGGAAGCTGAGTTGGCTGCTGCCACCGCTGAGCAATAACTAGCATAACCCCTTGGGGCCTC
TAAACGGGTCTTGAGGGGTTTTTTGCTGAAAGGAGGAACTATATCCGGAT
Features (pLannotate 1.2.2; 21 found; start..end, strand, type, name):
     12..440     +  rep_origin     f1 ori (sequence partly withheld): f1 bacteriophage origin of replication; arrow indicates direction of (+) strand synthesis
    493..550     +  promoter       AmpR promoter (fragment): bla
    559..1374    -  CDS            KanR: aminoglycoside phosphotransferase; aph(3')-Ia; confers resistance to kanamycin in bacteria or G418 (Geneticin®) in eukaryotes
   1496..2084    +  rep_origin     ori: high-copy-number ColE1/pMB1/pBR322/pUC origin of replication
   2270..2409    -  misc_feature   bom: basis of mobility region from pBR322
   2511..2702    -  CDS            rop: Rop protein, which maintains plasmids at low copy number; rop
   2719..3099    +  CDS            YPB1_ECOLX: Protein predicted: Swiss-Prot protein existence level 4. From Escherichia coli.
   3171..3462    -  CDS            TcR (fragment): tetracycline efflux protein; tet; confers resistance to tetracycline
   3477..3498    -  protein_bind   CAP binding site: CAP binding activates transcription in the presence of cAMP. E. coli catabolite activator protein
   3511..4593    -  CDS            lacI: lac repressor; lacI; The lac repressor binds to the lac operator to inhibit transcription in E. coli. This inhibition can be relieved by adding lactose or isopropyl-β-D-thiogalactopyranoside (IPTG).
   4594..4671    -  promoter       lacI promoter: lacI
   4679..4958    -  CDS            TcR (fragment): tetracycline efflux protein; tet; confers resistance to tetracycline
   4984..5002    +  promoter       T7 promoter: promoter for bacteriophage T7 RNA polymerase
   5003..5027    +  protein_bind   lac operator: The lac repressor binds to the lac operator to inhibit transcription in E. coli. This inhibition can be relieved by adding lactose or isopropyl-β-D-thiogalactopyranoside (IPTG). lac repressor encoded by lacI
   5042..5064    +  RBS            RBS: efficient ribosome binding site from bacteriophage T7 gene 10 (Olins and Rangwala, 1989)
   5087..5104    +  CDS            capTEV™ (fragment): composite tag for in vivo biotinylation, TEV protease cleavage, and 6xHis tagging
   5123..5143    +  CDS            TEV site: tobacco etch virus (TEV) protease recognition and cleavage site
   5150..9100    +  CDS            tse5: TSE5_PSEAE - Protein predicted: Swiss-Prot protein existence level 4. Toxin secreted by the H1 type VI (H1-T6SS) secretion system that acts on bacterial target cells. The producing bacterium is protected by a cognate immunity protein. From Pseudomonas aeruginosa (strain ATCC 15692 / DSM 22644 / CIP 104116 / JCM 14847 / LMG 12228 / 1C / PRS 101 / PAO1).
   9125..9142    +  CDS            9xHis (fragment): 9xHis affinity tag
   9152..9201    +  CDS            SET1 (fragment): solubility-enhancement tag derived from T7 phage gene 10B
   9209..9256    +  terminator     T7 terminator: transcription terminator for bacteriophage T7 RNA polymerase
