[The description below was written by a language model from this plasmid's Addgene catalogue record and pLannotate feature annotations shown in this document.]
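Description:
pET29a(+)::D1141A is a bacterial expression plasmid built on the Novagen pET29a(+) backbone, carrying a point mutant of the Pseudomonas aeruginosa type VI secretion effector Tse5. The 9.3 kb plasmid is selected with kanamycin through an aph(3')-Ia cassette and replicates from a ColE1/pMB1-type origin. The catalogue lists it as high copy, although the annotated sequence also contains the pBR322-derived bom and rop elements, the latter normally acting to restrain copy number. An f1 origin is present as well, and short tetracycline-resistance fragments are backbone remnants rather than functional markers.

Expression follows the standard pET arrangement. A T7 promoter with an adjacent lac operator and the phage T7 gene 10 ribosome binding site drives the open reading frame, a T7 terminator closes it, and a plasmid-borne lacI gene supplies repressor so that transcription is held off until induction with IPTG in a host that provides T7 RNA polymerase. The coding region begins with a histidine tag (recorded as 9xHis) followed by a TEV protease cleavage site, allowing affinity purification and subsequent tag removal, and continues into the roughly 4 kb tse5 sequence bearing the D1141A substitution. A short His-tag fragment annotated downstream of tse5 probably reflects the vector's native C-terminal tag sequence; the record does not indicate whether it is translated.

Tse5 is a toxin delivered by the H1-T6SS against competing bacteria. This alanine mutant was made to test whether a putative aspartyl protease motif, DPXGL-(18)-DPXGL, is catalytically active in the protein.
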