Addgene plasmid #192963: pET29a(+)::D1141A
Purpose: Test the activity of the putative aspartyl protease motif DPXGL-(18)-DPXGL
Depositing lab: David Albesa-Jové. Depositing organization: Instituto Biofisika Institutua (UPV/EHU, CSIC). Publication: The P. aeruginosa effector Tse5 forms membrane pores disrupting the membrane potential of intoxicated bacteria. Gonzalez-Magana A, Altuna J, Queralt-Martin M, Largo E, Velazquez C, Montanchez I, Bernal P, Alcaraz A, Albesa-Jove D. Commun Biol. 2022 Nov 5;5(1):1189. doi: 10.1038/s42003-022-04140-y. PubMed 36335275.
Backbone
  Vector backbone: pET29a(+)
  Backbone manufacturer: Novagen
  Vector type: Bacterial Expression
Growth in bacteria
  Bacterial resistance: Kanamycin, 50 μg/mL
  Growth temperature: 37°C
  Growth strain: DH5alpha
  Copy number: High Copy
Gene/Insert
  Gene/Insert name: Tse5_D1141A
  Species: Pseudomonas aeruginosa
  Mutation: D1141A
  Tag / fusion protein: 9xhis + TEV tag (N terminal on insert)
  Cloning method: Unknown
Terms and licenses: Academic/Nonprofit Terms; Industry Terms: Not Available to Industry
Depositor comments: Please visit https://doi.org/10.21203/rs.3.rs-967174/v1 for preprint.
How to cite: pET29a(+)::D1141A was a gift from David Albesa-Jové (Addgene plasmid # 192963 ; http://n2t.net/addgene:192963 ; RRID:Addgene_192963)
